>Addgene plasmid #15321 | FLAG-SpEAF 60-251 pBacPAK8 | addgene partial sequence | sequence record 21772 | 15321 with polyhedrin-fwd
TCTGTTTCGTACAGTTTTGTATAAAAAAACCTATAAATACCATGGGTCATCATCATCACCATCACGGGTC
GACAAGCTTGGATCCCTGCAGGCCTATGCCAGACTACAAGGACGATGATGACAAGCTCGAGATGGACTTT
TATCTATTAAATGATGATGACAGGCCTCATATATTTGAAGGCTCATGCCAACGAGCCAGGAATGTGGACT
GTGTACTAATTTTTAACGCTAAAACAAAGACATTCACACTGGAGCATATTGATGAGATTGCTCGATTAAA
TGCTTTACGCAATCCAAAAGTCTCTAAAACTGTACCTTCTAATGCCATCACTCAATCTGATAATTCCCAA
ATCTCTGAATCCAAATCGACCTCTCAAAGTGCGGTCACGACTAATTCCACGAGACGTAAAGAAAAGGAAT
TGGAAGCTTCAAAGGATGGAAAAATAAAACCTTCATCGAGCAATACTCGATATCCTGCCATATCTAGCAA
GGGACCAATCACCACCGATACCAACGATGAGCCTGACATGGAGGTCATGGAGTTGGATGACTTTGCCAAA
GAGTTAGAGCTAGGATTTGATCAGGAATTTAATTCCATAGACGACCCCTCTACAGTATCCCAAACGGCCA
GCAAACCAATCTCTTTGAGGGGTCTATCTTCGCA
