[The description below was written by a language model from this plasmid's Addgene catalogue record.]
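Description:
FLAG-SpEAF 60-251 pBacPAK8 is a baculovirus transfer plasmid built on the Clontech pBacPAK8 backbone (about 5.5 kb without insert). It is used to construct recombinant baculovirus for protein expression in insect cells. It is propagated in E. coli under ampicillin selection; the copy number is recorded as unknown, and no feature table is provided, so the replication origin and other backbone elements are not itemised. Transfer vectors of this type generally place the cloned gene between baculoviral flanking sequences, so that recombination with viral DNA in insect cells moves the expression cassette into the viral genome. pBacPAK8 is generally known to drive expression from the strong, very late polyhedrin promoter, although the record itself does not state the promoter.

The insert is a roughly 600 bp fragment of the Schizosaccharomyces pombe eaf1 gene (SpEAF, SPCC1223.10c), cloned by restriction digestion between XhoI (5′) and KpnI (3′) sites, both of which are retained. It encodes an N-terminal truncation lacking the first 59 amino acids, leaving residues 60–251. An N-terminal FLAG epitope, listed as contributed by the backbone, allows immunodetection and affinity purification of the protein.

The associated publication describes a fission yeast RNA polymerase II elongation factor related to the metazoan transcription factor ELL. In that context, this construct is most plausibly a deletion mutant for producing recombinant, FLAG-tagged SpEAF in insect cells. Such a mutant could help map which regions of the protein are needed for partner interaction or elongation activity, though the record does not spell out the specific experiments.
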