Addgene plasmid #15321: FLAG-SpEAF 60-251 pBacPAK8
Depositing lab: Joan Conaway & Ronald Conaway. Depositing organization: Stowers Institute for Medical Research. Publication: Identification and Characterization of a Schizosaccharomyces pombe RNA Polymerase II Elongation Factor with Similarity to the Metazoan Transcription Factor ELL. Banks CA, Kong SE, Spahr H, Florens L, Martin-Brown S, Washburn MP, Conaway JW, Mushegian A, Conaway RC. J Biol Chem. 2007 Feb 23. 282(8):5761-9. 10.1074/jbc.M610393200 PubMed 17150956.
Backbone
  Vector backbone: pBacPAK8
  Backbone manufacturer: Clontech
  Backbone size w/o insert (bp): 5538
  Vector type: Baculovirus construction
Growth in bacteria
  Bacterial resistance: Ampicillin, 100 μg/mL
  Growth temperature: 37°C
  Growth strain: DH5alpha
  Copy number: Unknown
Gene/Insert
  Gene/Insert name: EAF1 (alt names: SpEAF; eaf1)
  Species: S. pombe (fission yeast)
  Insert size (bp): 600
  Mutation: N terminal deletion lacking first 59 amino acids of SpEAF
  Entrez Gene: eaf1 (a.k.a. SPCC1223.10c)
  Tag / fusion protein: FLAG (N terminal on backbone)
  Cloning method: Restriction Enzyme; 5′ cloning site Xho1 (not destroyed); 3′ cloning site Kpn1 (not destroyed)
  Sequencing primers: 5′ Bac1; 3′ Bac2
Terms and licenses: Academic/Nonprofit Terms; Industry Terms: Not Available to Industry
How to cite: FLAG-SpEAF 60-251 pBacPAK8 was a gift from Joan Conaway & Ronald Conaway (Addgene plasmid # 15321 ; http://n2t.net/addgene:15321 ; RRID:Addgene_15321)
